>Addgene plasmid #75908 | C8orf44-SGK3 gRNA (BRDN0001148559) | addgene full sequence | sequence record 184804 | Addgene Assembled Sequence
CCCGGGTGCAAAGATGGATAAAGTTTTAAACAGAGAGGAATCTTTGCAGCTAATGGACCTTCTAGGTCTT
GAAAGGAGTGGGAATTGGCTCCGGTGCCCGTCAGTGGGCAGAGCGCACATCGCCCACAGTCCCCGAGAAG
TTGGGGGGAGGGGTCGGCAATTGATCCGGTGCCTAGAGAAGGTGGCGCGGGGTAAACTGGGAAAGTGATG
TCGTGTACTGGCTCCGCCTTTTTCCCGAGGGTGGGGGAGAACCGTATATAAGTGCAGTAGTCGCCGTGAA
CGTTCTTTTTCGCAACGGGTTTGCCGCCAGAACACAGGTAAGTGCCGTGTGTGGTTCCCGCGGGCCTGGC
CTCTTTACGGGTTATGGCCCTTGCGTGCCTTGAATTACTTCCACCTGGCTGCAGTACGTGATTCTTGATC
CCGAGCTTCGGGTTGGAAGTGGGTGGGAGAGTTCGAGGCCTTGCGCTTAAGGAGCCCCTTCGCCTCGTGC
TTGAGTTGAGGCCTGGCCTGGGCGCTGGGGCCGCCGCGTGCGAATCTGGTGGCACCTTCGCGCCTGTCTC
GCTGCTTTCGATAAGTCTCTAGCCATTTAAAATTTTTGATGACCTGCTGCGACGCTTTTTTTCTGGCAAG
ATAGTCTTGTAAATGCGGGCCAAGATCTGCACACTGGTATTTCGGTTTTTGGGGCCGCGGGCGGCGACGG
GGCCCGTGCGTCCCAGCGCACATGTTCGGCGAGGCGGGGCCTGCGAGCGCGGCCACCGAGAATCGGACGG
GGGTAGTCTCAAGCTGGCCGGCCTGCTCTGGTGCCTGGCCTCGCGCCGCCGTGTATCGCCCCGCCCTGGG
CGGCAAGGCTGGCCCGGTCGGCACCAGTTGCGTGAGCGGAAAGATGGCCGCTTCCCGGCCCTGCTGCAGG
GAGCTCAAAATGGAGGACGCGGCGCTCGGGAGAGCGGGCGGGTGAGTCACCCACACAAAGGAAAAGGGCC
TTTCCGTCCTCAGCCGTCGCTTCATGTGACTCCACGGAGTACCGGGCGCCGTCCAGGCACCTCGATTAGT
TCTCGAGCTTTTGGAGTACGTCGTCTTTAGGTTGGGGGGAGGGGTTTTATGCGATGGAGTTTCCCCACAC
TGAGTGGGTGGAGACTGAAGTTAGGCCAGCTTGGCACTTGATGTAATTCTCCTTGGAATTTGCCCTTTTT
GAGTTTGGATCTTGGTTCATTCTCAAGCCTCAGACAGTGGTTCAAAGTTTTTTTCTTCCATTTCAGGTGT
CGTGACGTACGGCCACCATGACCGAGTACAAGCCCACGGTGCGCCTCGCCACCCGCGACGACGTCCCCAG
GGCCGTACGCACCCTCGCCGCCGCGTTCGCCGACTACCCCGCCACGCGCCACACCGTCGATCCGGACCGC
CACATCGAGCGGGTCACCGAGCTGCAAGAACTCTTCCTCACGCGCGTCGGGCTCGACATCGGCAAGGTGT
GGGTCGCGGACGACGGCGCCGCCGTGGCGGTCTGGACCACGCCGGAGAGCGTCGAAGCGGGGGCGGTGTT
CGCCGAGATCGGCCCGCGCATGGCCGAGTTGAGCGGTTCCCGGCTGGCCGCGCAGCAACAGATGGAAGGC
CTCCTGGCGCCGCACCGGCCCAAGGAGCCCGCGTGGTTCCTGGCCACCGTCGGAGTCTCGCCCGACCACC
AGGGCAAGGGTCTGGGCAGCGCCGTCGTGCTCCCCGGAGTGGAGGCGGCCGAGCGCGCCGGGGTGCCCGC
CTTCCTGGAGACCTCCGCGCCCCGCAACCTCCCCTTCTACGAGCGGCTCGGCTTCACCGTCACCGCCGAC
GTCGAGGTGCCCGAAGGACCGCGCACCTGGTGCATGACCCGCAAGCCCGGTGCCTGAACGCGTTAAGTCG
ACAATCAACCTCTGGATTACAAAATTTGTGAAAGATTGACTGGTATTCTTAACTATGTTGCTCCTTTTAC
GCTATGTGGATACGCTGCTTTAATGCCTTTGTATCATGCTATTGCTTCCCGTATGGCTTTCATTTTCTCC
TCCTTGTATAAATCCTGGTTGCTGTCTCTTTATGAGGAGTTGTGGCCCGTTGTCAGGCAACGTGGCGTGG
TGTGCACTGTGTTTGCTGACGCAACCCCCACTGGTTGGGGCATTGCCACCACCTGTCAGCTCCTTTCCGG
GACTTTCGCTTTCCCCCTCCCTATTGCCACGGCGGAACTCATCGCCGCCTGCCTTGCCCGCTGCTGGACA
GGGGCTCGGCTGTTGGGCACTGACAATTCCGTGGTGTTGTCGGGGAAATCATCGTCCTTTCCTTGGCTGC
TCGCCTGTGTTGCCACCTGGATTCTGCGCGGGACGTCCTTCTGCTACGTCCCTTCGGCCCTCAATCCAGC
GGACCTTCCTTCCCGCGGCCTGCTGCCGGCTCTGCGGCCTCTTCCGCGTCTTCGCCTTCGCCCTCAGACG
AGTCGGATCTCCCTTTGGGCCGCCTCCCCGCGTCGACTTTAAGACCAATGACTTACAAGGCAGCTGTAGA
TCTTAGCCACTTTTTAAAAGAAAAGGGGGGACTGGAAGGGCTAATTCACTCCCAACGAAGACAAGATCTG
CTTTTTGCTTGTACTGGGTCTCTCTGGTTAGACCAGATCTGAGCCTGGGAGCTCTCTGGCTAACTAGGGA
ACCCACTGCTTAAGCCTCAATAAAGCTTGCCTTGAGTGCTTCAAGTAGTGTGTGCCCGTCTGTTGTGTGA
CTCTGGTAACTAGAGATCCCTCAGACCCTTTTAGTCAGTGTGGAAAATCTCTAGCAGTACGTATAGTAGT
TCATGTCATCTTATTATTCAGTATTTATAACTTGCAAAGAAATGAATATCAGAGAGTGAGAGGAACTTGT
TTATTGCAGCTTATAATGGTTACAAATAAAGCAATAGCATCACAAATTTCACAAATAAAGCATTTTTTTC
ACTGCATTCTAGTTGTGGTTTGTCCAAACTCATCAATGTATCTTATCATGTCTGGCTCTAGCTATCCCGC
CCCTAACTCCGCCCATCCCGCCCCTAACTCCGCCCAGTTCCGCCCATTCTCCGCCCCATGGCTGACTAAT
TTTTTTTATTTATGCAGAGGCCGAGGCCGCCTCGGCCTCTGAGCTATTCCAGAAGTAGTGAGGAGGCTTT
TTTGGAGGCCTAGGGACGTACCCAATTCGCCCTATAGTGAGTCGTATTACGCGCGCTCACTGGCCGTCGT
TTTACAACGTCGTGACTGGGAAAACCCTGGCGTTACCCAACTTAATCGCCTTGCAGCACATCCCCCTTTC
GCCAGCTGGCGTAATAGCGAAGAGGCCCGCACCGATCGCCCTTCCCAACAGTTGCGCAGCCTGAATGGCG
AATGGG
[124 nt withheld, positions 3367-3490]
C
[91 nt withheld, positions 3492-3582]
A
[49 nt withheld, positions 3584-3632]
CCTTTGACGTTGGAGTCCACGTTCTTT
[37 nt withheld, positions 3660-3696]
ACCCTATCTCGGTCTATTCTTTTGATTTATAAGGGATTTTGCCGATTTCGGCCTATTGGTTAAAAAATGA
GCTGATTTAACAAAAATTTAACGCGAATTTTAACAAAATATTAACGCTTACAATTTAGGTGGCACTTTTC
GGGGAAATGTGCGCGGAACCCCTATTTGTTTATTTTTCTAAATACATTCAAATATGTATCCGCTCATGAG
ACAATAACCCTGATAAATGCTTCAATAATATTGAAAAAGGAAGAGTATGAGTATTCAACATTTCCGTGTC
GCCCTTATTCCCTTTTTTGCGGCATTTTGCCTTCCTGTTTTTGCTCACCCAGAAACGCTGGTGAAAGTAA
AAGATGCTGAAGATCAGTTGGGTGCACGAGTGGGTTACATCGAACTGGATCTCAACAGCGGTAAGATCCT
TGAGAGTTTTCGCCCCGAAGAACGTTTTCCAATGATGAGCACTTTTAAAGTTCTGCTATGTGGCGCGGTA
TTATCCCGTATTGACGCCGGGCAAGAGCAACTCGGTCGCCGCATACACTATTCTCAGAATGACTTGGTTG
AGTACTCACCAGTCACAGAAAAGCATCTTACGGATGGCATGACAGTAAGAGAATTATGCAGTGCTGCCAT
AACCATGAGTGATAACACTGCGGCCAACTTACTTCTGACAACGATCGGAGGACCGAAGGAGCTAACCGCT
TTTTTGCACAACATGGGGGATCATGTAACTCGCCTTGATCGTTGGGAACCGGAGCTGAATGAAGCCATAC
CAAACGACGAGCGTGACACCACGATGCCTGTAGCAATGGCAACAACGTTGCGCAAACTATTAACTGGCGA
ACTACTTACTCTAGCTTCCCGGCAACAATTAATAGACTGGATGGAGGCGGATAAAGTTGCAGGACCACTT
CTGCGCTCGGCCCTTCCGGCTGGCTGGTTTATTGCTGATAAATCTGGAGCCGGTGAGCGTGGGTCTCGCG
GTATCATTGCAGCACTGGGGCCAGATGGTAAGCCCTCCCGTATCGTAGTTATCTACACGACGGGGAGTCA
GGCAACTATGGATGAACGAAATAGACAGATCGCTGAGATAGGTGCCTCACTGATTAAGCATTGGTAACTG
TCAGACCAAGTTTACTCATATATACTTTAGATTGATTTAAAACTTCATTTTTAATTTAAAAGGATCTAGG
TGAAGATCCTTTTTGATAATCTCATGACCAAAATCCCTTAACGTGAGTTTTCGTTCCACTGAGCGTCAGA
CCCCGTAGAAAAGATCAAAGGATCTTCTTGAGATCCTTTTTTTCTGCGCGTAATCTGCTGCTTGCAAACA
AAAAAACCACCGCTACCAGCGGTGGTTTGTTTGCCGGATCAAGAGCTACCAACTCTTTTTCCGAAGGTAA
CTGGCTTCAGCAGAGCGCAGATACCAAATACTGTTCTTCTAGTGTAGCCGTAGTTAGGCCACCACTTCAA
GAACTCTGTAGCACCGCCTACATACCTCGCTCTGCTAATCCTGTTACCAGTGGCTGCTGCCAGTGGCGAT
AAGTCGTGTCTTACCGGGTTGGACTCAAGACGATAGTTACCGGATAAGGCGCAGCGGTCGGGCTGAACGG
GGGGTTCGTGCACACAGCCCAGCTTGGAGCGAACGACCTACACCGAACTGAGATACCTACAGCGTGAGCT
ATGAGAAAGCGCCACGCTTCCCGAAGGGAGAAAGGCGGACAGGTATCCGGTAAGCGGCAGGGTCGGAACA
GGAGAGCGCACGAGGGAGCTTCCAGGGGGAAACGCCTGGTATCTTTATAGTCCTGTCGGGTTTCGCCACC
TCTGACTTGAGCGTCGATTTTTGTGATGCTCGTCAGGGGGGCGGAGCCTATGGAAAAACGCCAGCAACGC
GGCCTTTTTACGGTTCCTGGCCTTTTGCTGGCCTTTTGCTCACATGTTCTTTCCTGCGTTATCCCCTGAT
TCTGTGGATAACCGTATTACCGCCTTTGAGTGAGCTGATACCGCTCGCCGCAGCCGAACGACCGAGCGCA
GCGAGTCAGTGAGCGAGGAAGCGGAAGAGCGCCCAATACGCAAACCGCCTCTCCCCGCGCGTTGGCCGAT
TCATTAATGCAGCTGGCACGACAGGTTTCCCGACTGGAAAGCGGGCAGTGAGCGCAACGCAATTAATGTG
AGTTAGCTCACTCATTAGGCACCCCAGGCTTTACACTTTATGCTTCCGGCTCGTATGTTGTGTGGAATTG
TGAGCGGATAACAATTTCACACAGGAAACAGCTATGACCATGATTACGCCAAGCGCGCAATTAACCCTCA
CTAAAGGGAACAAAAGCTGGAGCTGCAAGCTTAATGTAGTCTTATGCAATACTCTTGTAGTCTTGCAACA
TGGTAACGATGAGTTAGCAACATGCCTTACAAGGAGAGAAAAAGCACCGTGCATGCCGATTGGTGGAAGT
AAGGTGGTACGATCGTGCCTTATTAGGAAGGCAACAGACGGGTCTGACATGGATTGGACGAACCACTGAA
TTGCCGCATTGCAGAGATATTGTATTTAAGTGCCTAGCTCGATACATAAACGGGTCTCTCTGGTTAGACC
AGATCTGAGCCTGGGAGCTCTCTGGCTAACTAGGGAACCCACTGCTTAAGCCTCAATAAAGCTTGCCTTG
AGTGCTTCAAGTAGTGTGTGCCCGTCTGTTGTGTGACTCTGGTAACTAGAGATCCCTCAGACCCTTTTAG
TCAGTGTGGAAAATCTCTAGCAGTGGCGCCCGAACAGGGACTTGAAAGCGAAAGGGAAACCAGAGGAGCT
CTCTCGACGCAGGACTCGGCTTGCTGAAGCGCGCACGGCAAGAGGCGAGGGGCGGCGACTGGTGAGTACG
CCAAAAATTTTGACTAGCGGAGGCTAGAAGGAGAGAGATGGGTGCGAGAGCGTCAGTATTAAGCGGGGGA
GAATTAGATCGCGATGGGAAAAAATTCGGTTAAGGCCAGGGGGAAAGAAAAAATATAAATTAAAACATAT
AGTATGGGCAAGCAGGGAGCTAGAACGATTCGCAGTTAATCCTGGCCTGTTAGAAACATCAGAAGGCTGT
AGACAAATACTGGGACAGCTACAACCATCCCTTCAGACAGGATCAGAAGAACTTAGATCATTATATAATA
CAGTAGCAACCCTCTATTGTGTGCATCAAAGGATAGAGATAAAAGACACCAAGGAAGCTTTAGACAAGAT
AGAGGAAGAGCAAAACAAAAGTAAGACCACCGCACAGCAAGCGGCCGCTGATCTTCAGACCTGGAGGAGG
AGATATGAGGGACAATTGGAGAAGTGAATTATATAAATATAAAGTAGTAAAAATTGAACCATTAGGAGTA
GCACCCACCAAGGCAAAGAGAAGAGTGGTGCAGAGAGAAAAAAGAGCAGTGGGAATAGGAGCTTTGTTCC
TTGGGTTCTTGGGAGCAGCAGGAAGCACTATGGGCGCAGCGTCAATGACGCTGACGGTACAGGCCAGACA
ATTATTGTCTGGTATAGTGCAGCAGCAGAACAATTTGCTGAGGGCTATTGAGGCGCAACAGCATCTGTTG
CAACTCACAGTCTGGGGCATCAAGCAGCTCCAGGCAAGAATCCTGGCTGTGGAAAGATACCTAAAGGATC
AACAGCTCCTGGGGATTTGGGGTTGCTCTGGAAAACTCATTTGCACCACTGCTGTGCCTTGGAATGCTAG
TTGGAGTAATAAATCTCTGGAACAGATTTGGAATCACACGACCTGGATGGAGTGGGACAGAGAAATTAAC
AATTACACAAGCTTAATACACTCCTTAATTGAAGAATCGCAAAACCAGCAAGAAAAGAATGAACAAGAAT
TATTGGAATTAGATAAATGGGCAAGTTTGTGGAATTGGTTTAACATAACAAATTGGCTGTGGTATATAAA
ATTATTCATAATGATAGTAGGAGGCTTGGTAGGTTTAAGAATAGTTTTTGCTGTACTTTCTATAGTGAAT
AGAGTTAGGCAGGGATATTCACCATTATCGTTTCAGACCCACCTCCCAACCCCGAGGGGACCCAGAGAGG
GCCTATTTCCCATGATTCCTTCATATTTGCATATACGATACAAGGCTGTTAGAGAGATAATTAGAATTAA
TTTGACTGTAAACACAAAGATATTAGTACAAAATACGTGACGTAGAAAGTAATAATTTCTTGGGTAGTTT
GCAGTTTTAAAATTATGTTTTAAAATGGACTATCATATGCTTACCGTAACTTGAAAGTATTTCGATTTCT
TGGCTTTATATATCTTGTGGAAAGGACGAAACACCGTTTATTAAACAAAGACGAGCGTTTTAGAGCTAGA
AATAGCAAGTTAAAATAAGGCTAGTCCGTTATCAACTTGAAAAAGTGGCACCGAGTCGGTGCTTTTTTAA
GCTTGGCGTAACTAGATCTTGAGACAAATGGCAGTATTCATCCACAATTTTAAAAGAAAAGGGGGGATTG
GGGGGTACAGTGCAGGGGAAAGAATAGTAGACATAATAGCAACAGACATACAAACTAAAGAATTACAAAA
ACAAATTACAAAAATTCAAAATTTTCGGGTTTATTACAGGGACAGCAGAGATCCACTTTGGCGCCGGCTC
GAGGGGG
Features (pLannotate 1.2.2; 29 found; start..end, strand, type, name):
     14..80      +  CDS            small t antigen (fragment): SV40 (simian virus 40) small t antigen
    106..317     +  promoter       EF-1α core promoter: core promoter for human elongation factor EF-1α
    318..1256    +  intron         EF-1α intron A: intron upstream of the start codon of human EF-1α
   1278..1877    +  CDS            PuroR (fragment): puromycin N-acetyltransferase; pac from Streptomyces; confers resistance to puromycin
   1893..2481    +  misc_feature   WPRE: woodchuck hepatitis virus posttranscriptional regulatory element
   2532..2551    +  misc_feature   cPPT/CTS (fragment): central polypurine tract and central termination sequence of HIV-1
   2553..2786    +  LTR            3' LTR (ΔU3): self-inactivating 3' long terminal repeat (LTR) from HIV-1
   2864..2985    +  polyA_signal   SV40 poly(A) signal: SV40 polyadenylation signal
   3025..3160    +  rep_origin     SV40 ori: SV40 origin of replication
   3181..3199    -  promoter       T7 promoter: promoter for bacteriophage T7 RNA polymerase
   3207..3362    +  CDS            lacZα (fragment): LacZα fragment of β-galactosidase; lacZ fragment
   3367..3795    +  rep_origin     f1 ori (sequence partly withheld): f1 bacteriophage origin of replication; arrow indicates direction of (+) strand synthesis
   3848..3952    +  promoter       AmpR promoter: bla
   3953..4813    +  CDS            AmpR: β-lactamase; bla; confers resistance to ampicillin, carbenicillin, and related antibiotics
   4984..5572    +  rep_origin     ori: high-copy-number ColE1/pMB1/pBR322/pUC origin of replication
   5755..5847    +  CDS            lacI (fragment): lac repressor; lacI; The lac repressor binds to the lac operator to inhibit transcription in E. coli. This inhibition can be relieved by adding lactose or isopropyl-β-D-thiogalactopyranoside (IPTG).
   5860..5881    +  protein_bind   CAP binding site: CAP binding activates transcription in the presence of cAMP. E. coli catabolite activator protein
   5896..5926    +  promoter       lac promoter: promoter for the E. coli lac operon
   5934..5950    +  protein_bind   lac operator: The lac repressor binds to the lac operator to inhibit transcription in E. coli. This inhibition can be relieved by adding lactose or isopropyl-β-D-thiogalactopyranoside (IPTG). lac repressor encoded by lacI
   5995..6013    +  promoter       T3 promoter: promoter for bacteriophage T3 RNA polymerase
   6041..6267    +  promoter       RSV promoter: Rous sarcoma virus enhancer/promoter
   6268..6448    +  LTR            5' LTR (truncated): truncated 5' long terminal repeat (LTR) from HIV-1
   6495..6620    +  misc_feature   HIV-1 Ψ: packaging signal of human immunodeficiency virus type 1
   6604..6967    +  CDS            HIV-1 gag (fragment): gag protein from human immunodeficiency virus 1; gag
   7113..7346    +  misc_feature   RRE: The Rev response element (RRE) of HIV-1 allows for Rev-dependent mRNA export from the nucleus to the cytoplasm.
   7723..7749    +  CDS            Rev (fragment): human immunodeficiency virus 1 (HIV-1) Rev protein; rev; enhances nuclear export of unspliced and incompletely spliced viral mRNAs
   7753..7993    +  promoter       U6 promoter: RNA polymerase III promoter for human U6 snRNA
   8023..8098    +  misc_RNA       gRNA scaffold: guide RNA scaffold for the Streptococcus pyogenes CRISPR/Cas9 system
   8154..8271    +  misc_feature   cPPT/CTS: central polypurine tract and central termination sequence of HIV-1
