[The description below was written by a language model from this plasmid's Addgene catalogue record and pLannotate feature annotations shown in this document.]
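Description:
C8orf44-SGK3 gRNA (BRDN0001148559) is a third-generation lentiviral guide RNA plasmid built on the lentiGuide-Puro backbone and designed to direct Streptococcus pyogenes Cas9 to the human SGK3 locus, including the C8orf44-SGK3 readthrough transcript. According to the depositor, the guide was designed against several SGK3 reference transcripts. The plasmid is maintained in E. coli at high copy through a ColE1/pUC-type origin with ampicillin resistance (AmpR). The backbone also carries an f1 origin, an SV40 origin and remnants of lac and phage promoter elements that play no role in its intended use.

The lentiviral transfer cassette starts with an RSV promoter fused to a truncated HIV-1 5' LTR, which makes genomic RNA production Tat-independent. This is followed by the Ψ packaging signal with a partial gag sequence and the Rev response element for nuclear export of the unspliced genome. Next, a human U6 RNA polymerase III promoter drives the 20-nt spacer fused to the Cas9 gRNA scaffold, and a cPPT/CTS element that aids nuclear import of the viral genome sits downstream. A separate EF-1α core promoter with its intron A expresses puromycin N-acetyltransferase, so transduced mammalian cells can be selected with puromycin. A WPRE enhances transcript expression, and the cassette ends in a self-inactivating ΔU3 3' LTR followed by an SV40 polyadenylation signal.

The plasmid does not encode Cas9, so it must be used with a separate Cas9 vector or in cells that already express Cas9. It belongs to a human kinome gRNA collection and is suited to knockout of SGK3 by lentiviral delivery.
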