Addgene plasmid #75908: C8orf44-SGK3 gRNA (BRDN0001148559)
Purpose: 3rd generation lentiviral gRNA plasmid targeting human C8orf44-SGK3
Depositing lab: John Doench & David Root. Depositing organization: Broad Institute. Publication: Optimized sgRNA design to maximize activity and minimize off-target effects of CRISPR-Cas9. Doench JG, Fusi N, Sullender M, Hegde M, Vaimberg EW, Donovan KF, Smith I, Tothova Z, Wilen C, Orchard R, Virgin HW, Listgarten J, Root DE. Nat Biotechnol. 2016 Jan 18. doi: 10.1038/nbt.3437. PubMed 26780180.
Backbone
  Vector backbone: lentiGuide-Puro
  Backbone manufacturer: Zhang Lab (Addgene plasmid # 52963)
  Vector type: Mammalian Expression, Lentiviral, CRISPR
  Selectable markers: Puromycin
Growth in bacteria
  Bacterial resistance: Ampicillin, 100 μg/mL
  Growth temperature: 37°C
  Growth strain: DH5alpha
  Copy number: High Copy
Gene/Insert
  Gene/Insert name: C8orf44-SGK3,SGK3 (alt names: C8orf44-SGK3; NM_001033578.2)
  gRNA/shRNA sequence: TTTATTAAACAAAGACGAGC
  Species: H. sapiens (human)
  Entrez Gene: SGK3 (a.k.a. CISK, SGK2, SGKL)
  Promoter: hU6
  Cloning method: Unknown
  Sequencing primers: 5′ U6-F; 3′ pS2-R
Terms and licenses: Academic/Nonprofit Terms; Industry Terms: Not Available to Industry
Depositor comments: The gRNA was designed to target the following Genbank reference sequence(s): NM_001033578.2,NM_001204173.1,NM_013257.4,NM_170709.2. Note that this plasmid does NOT contain Cas9. It should be used in conjunction with lentiCas9-Blast (Addgene #52962) or otherwise with cell lines already expressing Cas9. Browse the full kinome gRNA library at http://www.addgene.org/pooled-library/broadgpp-human-kinome/ or visit http://www.broadinstitute.org/rnai/public/ for detailed protocols and information.
How to cite: C8orf44-SGK3 gRNA (BRDN0001148559) was a gift from John Doench & David Root (Addgene plasmid # 75908 ; http://n2t.net/addgene:75908 ; RRID:Addgene_75908)
