>Addgene plasmid #75908 | C8orf44-SGK3 gRNA (BRDN0001148559) | depositor partial sequence | sequence record 143368 | Target Sequence
TTTATTAAACAAAGACGAGC
