>Addgene plasmid #75908 | C8orf44-SGK3 gRNA (BRDN0001148559) | addgene partial sequence | sequence record 184803 | hU6-F
AGAAAGTAATAATTTCTTGGGTAGTTTGCAGTTTTAAAATTATGTTTTAAAATGGACTATCATATGCTTA
CCGTAACTTGAAAGTATTTCGATTTCTTGGCTTTATATATCTTGTGGAAAGGACGAAACACCGTTTATTA
AACAAAGACGAGCGTTTTAGAGCTAGAAATAGCAAGTTAAAATAAGGCTAGTCCGTTATCAACTTGAAAA
AGTGGCACCGAGTCGGTGCTTTTTTAAGCTTGGCGTAACTAGATCTTGAGACAAATGGCAGTATTCATCC
ACAATTTTAAAAGAAAAGGGGGGATTGGGGGGTACAGTGCAGGGGAAAGAATAGTAGACATAATAGCAAC
AGACATACAAACTAAAGAATTACAAAAACAAATTACAAAAATTCAAAATTTTCGGGTTTATTACAGGGAC
AGCAGAGATCCACTTTGGCGCCGGCTCGAGGGGGCCCGGGTGCAAAGATGGATAAAGTTTTAAACAGAGA
GGAATCTTTGCAGCTAATGGACCTTCTAGGTCTTGAAAGGAGTGGGAATTGGCTCCGGTGCCCGTCAGTG
GGCAGAGCGC
